>Addgene plasmid #211725 | pFB-MBD2.6R (pc2397) | addgene full sequence | sequence record 422747 | Addgene NGS Result
AATGGG
[124 nt withheld, positions 7-130]
C
[91 nt withheld, positions 132-222]
A
[49 nt withheld, positions 224-272]
CCTTTGACGTTGGAGTCCACGTTCTT
[37 nt withheld, positions 299-335]
ACCCTATCTCGGTCTATTCTTTTGATTTATAAGGGATTTTGCCGATTTCGGCCTATTGGTTAAAAAATGA
GCTGATTTAACAAAAATTTAACGCGAATTTTAACAAAATATTAACGCTTACAATTTAGGTGGCACTTTTC
GGGGAAATGTGCGCGGAACCCCTATTTGTTTATTTTTCTAAATACATTCAAATATGTATCCGCTCATGAG
ACAATAACCCTGATAAATGCTTCAATAATATTGAAAAAGGAAGAGTATGAGTATTCAACATTTCCGTGTC
GCCCTTATTCCCTTTTTTGCGGCATTTTGCCTTCCTGTTTTTGCTCACCCAGAAACGCTGGTGAAAGTAA
AAGATGCTGAAGATCAGTTGGGTGCACGAGTGGGTTACATCGAACTGGATCTCAACAGCGGTAAGATCCT
TGAGAGTTTTCGCCCCGAAGAACGTTTTCCAATGATGAGCACTTTTAAAGTTCTGCTATGTGGCGCGGTA
TTATCCCGTATTGACGCCGGGCAAGAGCAACTCGGTCGCCGCATACACTATTCTCAGAATGACTTGGTTG
AGTACTCACCAGTCACAGAAAAGCATCTTACGGATGGCATGACAGTAAGAGAATTATGCAGTGCTGCCAT
AACCATGAGTGATAACACTGCGGCCAACTTACTTCTGACAACGATCGGAGGACCGAAGGAGCTAACCGCT
TTTTTGCACAACATGGGGGATCATGTAACTCGCCTTGATCGTTGGGAACCGGAGCTGAATGAAGCCATAC
CAAACGACGAGCGTGACACCACGATGCCTGTAGCAATGGCAACAACGTTGCGCAAACTATTAACTGGCGA
ACTACTTACTCTAGCTTCCCGGCAACAATTAATAGACTGGATGGAGGCGGATAAAGTTGCAGGACCACTT
CTGCGCTCGGCCCTTCCGGCTGGCTGGTTTATTGCTGATAAATCTGGAGCCGGTGAGCGTGGGTCTCGCG
GTATCATTGCAGCACTGGGGCCAGATGGTAAGCCCTCCCGTATCGTAGTTATCTACACGACGGGGAGTCA
GGCAACTATGGATGAACGAAATAGACAGATCGCTGAGATAGGTGCCTCACTGATTAAGCATTGGTAACTG
TCAGACCAAGTTTACTCATATATACTTTAGATTGATTTAAAACTTCATTTTTAATTTAAAAGGATCTAGG
TGAAGATCCTTTTTGATAATCTCATGACCAAAATCCCTTAACGTGAGTTTTCGTTCCACTGAGCGTCAGA
CCCCGTAGAAAAGATCAAAGGATCTTCTTGAGATCCTTTTTTTCTGCGCGTAATCTGCTGCTTGCAAACA
AAAAAACCACCGCTACCAGCGGTGGTTTGTTTGCCGGATCAAGAGCTACCAACTCTTTTTCCGAAGGTAA
CTGGCTTCAGCAGAGCGCAGATACCAAATACTGTTCTTCTAGTGTAGCCGTAGTTAGGCCACCACTTCAA
GAACTCTGTAGCACCGCCTACATACCTCGCTCTGCTAATCCTGTTACCAGTGGCTGCTGCCAGTGGCGAT
AAGTCGTGTCTTACCGGGTTGGACTCAAGACGATAGTTACCGGATAAGGCGCAGCGGTCGGGCTGAACGG
GGGGTTCGTGCACACAGCCCAGCTTGGAGCGAACGACCTACACCGAACTGAGATACCTACAGCGTGAGCT
ATGAGAAAGCGCCACGCTTCCCGAAGGGAGAAAGGCGGACAGGTATCCGGTAAGCGGCAGGGTCGGAACA
GGAGAGCGCACGAGGGAGCTTCCAGGGGGAAACGCCTGGTATCTTTATAGTCCTGTCGGGTTTCGCCACC
TCTGACTTGAGCGTCGATTTTTGTGATGCTCGTCAGGGGGGCGGAGCCTATGGAAAAACGCCAGCAACGC
GGCCTTTTTACGGTTCCTGGCCTTTTGCTGGCCTTTTGCTCACATGTTCTTTCCTGCGTTATCCCCTGAT
TCTGTGGATAACCGTATTACCGCCTTTGAGTGAGCTGATACCGCTCGCCGCAGCCGAACGACCGAGCGCA
GCGAGTCAGTGAGCGAGGAAGCGGAAGAGCGCCTGATGCGGTATTTTCTCCTTACGCATCTGTGCGGTAT
TTCACACCGCATAGACCAGCCGCGTAACCTGGCAAAATCGGTTACGGTTGAGTAATAAATGGATGCCCTG
CGTAAGCGGGTGTGGGCGGACAATAAAGTCTTAAACTGAACAAAATAGATCTAAACTATGACAATAAAGT
CTTAAACTAGACAGAATAGTTGTAAACTGAAATCAGTCCAGTTATGCTGTGAAAAAGCATACTGGACTTT
TGTTATGGCTAAAGCAAACTCTTCATTTTCTGAAGTGCAAATTGCCCGTCGTATTAAAGAGGGGCGTGGC
CAAGGGCATGGTAAAGACTATATTCGCGGCGTTGTGACAATTTACCGAACAACTCCGCGGCCGGGAAGCC
GATCTCGGCTTGAACGAATTGTTAGGTGGCGGTACTTGGGTCGATATCAAAGTGCATCACTTCTTCCCGT
ATGCCCAACTTTGTATAGAGAGCCACTGCGGGATCGTCACCGTAATCTGCTTGCACGTAGATCACATAAG
CACCAAGCGCGTTGGCCTCATGCTTGAGGAGATTGATGAGCGCGGTGGCAATGCCCTGCCTCCGGTGCTC
GCCGGAGACTGCGAGATCATAGATATAGATCTCACTACGCGGCTGCTCAAACTTGGGCAGAACGTAAGCC
GCGAGAGCGCCAACAACCGCTTCTTGGTCGAAGGCAGCAAGCGCGATGAATGTCTTACTACGGAGCAAGT
TCCCGAGGTAATCGGAGTCCGGCTGATGTTGGGAGTAGGTGGCTACGTCTCCGAACTCACGACCGAAAAG
ATCAAGAGCAGCCCGCATGGATTTGACTTGGTCAGGGCCGAGCCTACATGTGCGAATGATGCCCATACTT
GAGCCACCTAACTTTGTTTTAGGGCGACTGCCCTGCTGCGTAACATCGTTGCTGCTCCATAACATCAAAC
ATCGACCCACGGCGTAACGCGCTTGCTGCTTGGATGCCCGAGGCATAGACTGTACAAAAAAACAGTCATA
ACAAGCCATGAAAACCGCCACTGCGCCGTTACCACCGCTGCGTTCGGTCAAGGTTCTGGACCAGTTGCGT
GAGCGCATACGCTACTTGCATTACAGTTTACGAACCGAACAGGCTTATGTCAACTGGGTTCGTGCCTTCA
TCCGTTTCCACGGTGTGCGTCACCCGGCAACCTTGGGCAGCAGCGAAGTCGAGGCATTTCTGTCCTGGCT
GGCGAACGAGCGCAAGGTTTCGGTCTCCACGCATCGTCAGGCATTGGCGGCCTTGCTGTTCTTCTACGGC
AAGGTGCTGTGCACGGATCTGCCCTGGCTTCAGGAGATCGGAAGACCTCGGCCGTCGCGGCGCTTGCCGG
TGGTGCTGACCCCGGATGAAGTGGTTCGCATCCTCGGTTTTCTGGAAGGCGAGCATCGTTTGTTCGCCCA
GGACTCTAGCTATAGTTCTAGTGGTTGGCTACGTATACTCCGGAATATTAATAGATCATGGAGATAATTA
AAATGATAACCATCTCGCAAATAAATAAGTATTTTACTGTTTTCGTAACAGTTTTGTAATAAAAAAACCT
ATAAATATTCCGGATTATTCATACCGTCCCACCATCGGGCGCGGATCCCGGTCCGAAGCGCGCGGAATTC
AAAGGCCTACGTCGACATGGACTGCCCGGCCCTCCCCCCCGGATGGAAGAAGGAGGAAGTGATCCGAAAA
TCAGGGCTCAGTGCTGGCAAGAGCGATGTCTACTACTTCAGTCCAAGTGGTAAGAAGTTCAGAAGTAAAC
CTCAGCTGGCAAGATACCTGGGAAATGCTGTTGACCTTAGCAGTTTTGACTTCAGGACCGGCAAGATGAT
GCCTAGTAAATTACAGAAGAACAAGCAGAGACTCCGGAATGACCCCCTCAATCAGAAACCGGTCGACATG
GCCTCCTCCGAGGACGTCATCAAGGAGTTCATGCGCTTCAAGGTGCGCATGGAGGGCTCCGTGAACGGCC
ACGAGTTCGAGATCGAGGGCGAGGGCGAGGGCCGCCCCTACGAGGGCACCCAGACCGCCAAGCTGAAGGT
GACCAAGGGCGGCCCCCTGCCCTTCGCCTGGGACATCCTGTCCCCTCAGTTCCAGTACGGCTCCAAGGCC
TACGTGAAGCACCCCGCCGACATCCCCGACTACTTGAAGCTGTCCTTCCCCGAGGGCTTCAAGTGGGAGC
GCGTGATGAACTTCGAGGACGGCGGCGTGGTGACCGTGACCCAGGACTCCTCCCTGCAGGACGGCGAGTT
CATCTACAAGGTGAAGCTGCGCGGCACCAACTTCCCCTCCGACGGCCCCGTAATGCAGAAGAAGACCATG
GGCTGGGAGGCCTCCACCGAGCGGATGTACCCCGAGGACGGCGCCCTGAAGGGCGAGATCAAGATGAGGC
TGAAGCTGAAGGACGGCGGCCACTACGACGCCGAGGTCAAGACCACCTACATGGCCAAGAAGCCCGTGCA
GCTGCCCGGCGCCTACAAGACCGACATCAAGCTGGACATCACCTCCCACAACGAGGACTACACCATCGTG
GAACAGTACGAGCGCGCCGAGGGCCGCCACTCCACCGGCGCCGGCCTGTACAAGTAAAGCGGCCGCTTTC
GAATCTAGAGCCTGCAGTCTCGAGGCATGCGGTACCAAGCTTGTCGAGAAGTACTAGAGGATCATAATCA
GCCATACCACATTTGTAGAGGTTTTACTTGCTTTAAAAAACCTCCCACACCTCCCCCTGAACCTGAAACA
TAAAATGAATGCAATTGTTGTTGTTAACTTGTTTATTGCAGCTTATAATGGTTACAAATAAAGCAATAGC
ATCACAAATTTCACAAATAAAGCATTTTTTTCACTGCATTCTAGTTGTGGTTTGTCCAAACTCATCAATG
TATCTTATCATGTCTGGATCTGATCACTGCTTGAGCCTAGGAGATCCGAACCAGATAAGTGAAATCTAGT
TCCAAACTATTTTGTCATTTTTAATTTTCGTATTAGCTTACGACGCTACACCCAGTTCCCATCTATTTTG
TCACTCTTCCCTAAATAATCCTTAAAAACTCCATTTCCACCCCTCCCAGTTCCCAACTATTTTGTCCGCC
CACAGCGGGGCATTTTTCTTCCTGTTATGTTTTTAATCAAACATCCTGCCAACTCCATGTGACAAACCGT
CATCTTCGGCTACTTTTTCTCTGTCACAGAATGAAAATTTTTCTGTCATCTCTTCGTTATTAATGTTTGT
AATTGACTGAATATCAACGCTTATTTGCAGCCTGAATGGCG
Features (pLannotate 1.2.2; 16 found; start..end, strand, type, name):
      7..461     +  rep_origin     f1 ori (sequence partly withheld): f1 bacteriophage origin of replication; arrow indicates direction of (+) strand synthesis
    487..591     +  promoter       AmpR promoter: bla
    592..1452    +  CDS            AmpR: β-lactamase; bla; confers resistance to ampicillin, carbenicillin, and related antibiotics
   1623..2211    +  rep_origin     ori: high-copy-number ColE1/pMB1/pBR322/pUC origin of replication
   2397..2448    -  misc_feature   bom (fragment): basis of mobility region from pBR322
   2516..2740    -  mobile_element Tn7R: mini-Tn7 element (right end of the Tn7 transposon) Tn7
   2807..3340    -  CDS            GmR: gentamycin acetyltransferase; aacC1; confers resistance to gentamycin
   3510..3538    -  promoter       Pc promoter: intI1 (promoter lies within the coding sequence); class 1 integron promoter
   3516..3863    -  CDS            YPR2_ECOLX (fragment): Protein predicted: Swiss-Prot protein existence level 4. From Escherichia coli.
   3890..3981    +  promoter       polyhedrin promoter: polh from Autographa californica; promoter for the baculovirus polyhedrin gene
   4062..4316    +  CDS            MBD2 (fragment): MBD2_HUMAN - Experimental evidence at protein level: Swiss-Prot protein existence level 1. Binds CpG islands in promoters where the DNA is methylated at position 5 of cytosine within CpG dinucleotides. Binds hemimethylated DNA as well. Recruits histone deacetylases and DNA methyltransferases. Acts as transcriptional repressor and plays a role in gene silencing. Functions as a scaffold protein, targeting GATAD2A and GATAD2B to chromatin to promote repression. May enhance the activation of some unmethylated cAMP-responsive promoters. From Homo sapiens (Human).
   4323..4997    +  CDS            mRFP1: mRFP1 is a basic (constitutively fluorescent) red fluorescent protein published in 2002, derived from Discosoma sp.. It is reported to be a somewhat slowly-maturing monomer with low acid sensitivity.
   5085..5168    +  CDS            large T antigen (fragment): large T antigen from SV40 (simian virus 40)
   5191..5325    +  polyA_signal   SV40 poly(A) signal: SV40 polyadenylation signal
   5354..5519    -  mobile_element Tn7L: mini-Tn7 element (left end of the Tn7 transposon) Tn7
   5682..2       +  CDS            lacZα (fragment) (across the origin): LacZα fragment of β-galactosidase; lacZ fragment
