[The description below was written by a language model from this plasmid's Addgene catalogue record and pLannotate feature annotations shown in this document.]
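Description:
pFB-MBD2.6R (pc2397) is a baculovirus donor plasmid built on the pFastBac1 backbone for producing a red-fluorescent fragment of mouse methyl-CpG binding domain protein 2 in insect cells. In E. coli it is maintained as a high-copy plasmid through a ColE1/pUC-type origin and selected with ampicillin via the β-lactamase gene; an f1 phage origin is also present. The sequenced plasmid is about 5.7 kb.

The expression cassette lies between the right and left ends of a mini-Tn7 element, the arrangement that lets a pFastBac donor transpose its cargo into a baculovirus shuttle genome (bacmid) carried in a suitable E. coli host. Inside the Tn7 arms are a gentamicin acetyltransferase gene driven by the class 1 integron Pc promoter, which serves to select transposition events, and the payload itself. The strong, very late polyhedrin promoter from Autographa californica drives an open reading frame encoding MBD2 residues 153–235. This is followed almost immediately by mRFP1 as a C-terminal fusion, and the transcript ends at an SV40 polyadenylation signal. The automated annotation matches the insert to human MBD2, but the catalogue entry lists it as the mouse sequence, so the hit presumably reflects homology between the orthologues. The short large T antigen and lacZα fragments in the feature table are most likely backbone remnants rather than functional parts. The fragment was cloned between AsiSI and BamHI sites, both retained.

The record gives the purpose as expression of the RFP-tagged MBD2 fragment in insect cells. The associated publication concerns direct homo- and hetero-interactions of MeCP2 and MBD2, which suggests use as a deletion construct for mapping interaction regions, though the record does not say so explicitly.
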