Addgene plasmid #211725: pFB-MBD2.6R (pc2397)
Purpose: Expresses MBD2 (aa153-235) RFP tagged in insect cells
Depositing lab: Cristina Cardoso. Depositing organization: Technische Universitaet Darmstadt. Publication: Direct homo- and hetero-interactions of MeCP2 and MBD2. Becker A, Allmann L, Hofstatter M, Casa V, Weber P, Lehmkuhl A, Herce HD, Cardoso MC. PLoS One. 2013;8(1):e53730. doi: 10.1371/journal.pone.0053730. Epub 2013 Jan 15. PubMed 23335972.
Backbone
  Vector backbone: pFastBac1
  Backbone manufacturer: Invitrogen
  Backbone size w/o insert (bp): 4472
  Vector type: Insect Expression
  Selectable markers: Gentamicin
Growth in bacteria
  Bacterial resistance: Ampicillin, 100 μg/mL
  Growth temperature: 37°C
  Growth strain: DH5alpha
  Copy number: High Copy
Gene/Insert
  Gene/Insert name: MBD2.6 aa153-235 (alt name: Mus musculus methyl-CpG binding domain protein 2)
  Species: M. musculus (mouse)
  Promoter: Polyhedrin promotor
  Tag / fusion protein: RFP (C terminal on insert)
  Cloning method: Restriction Enzyme; 5′ cloning site AsiSI (not destroyed); 3′ cloning site BamHI (not destroyed)
  Sequencing primers: 5′ AAATGATAACCATCTCGC; 3′ GGTGGATCTCTTCATGTTCGC
Terms and licenses: Academic/Nonprofit Terms; Industry Terms: Not Available to Industry
How to cite: pFB-MBD2.6R (pc2397) was a gift from Cristina Cardoso (Addgene plasmid # 211725 ; http://n2t.net/addgene:211725 ; RRID:Addgene_211725)
